Addgene plasmid #216328: pBad_UlaABC
Purpose: Arabinose-inducible PBad promoter driving expression of ulaA, ulaB, and ulaC
Depositing lab: Mark Styczynski. Depositing organization: Georgia Institute of Technology. Publication: Harnessing Escherichia coli's Native Machinery for Detection of Vitamin C (Ascorbate) Deficiency. Piorino F, Styczynski MP. ACS Synth Biol. 2022 Nov 18;11(11):3592-3600. doi: 10.1021/acssynbio.2c00335. Epub 2022 Oct 27. PubMed 36300901.
Backbone
  Vector backbone: pUC18
  Vector type: Bacterial Expression
Growth in bacteria
  Bacterial resistance: Kanamycin, 50 μg/mL
  Growth temperature: 37°C
  Growth strain: DH5alpha
  Copy number: High Copy
Gene/Insert
  Gene/Insert name: UlaABC
  Species: Escherichia coli
  Cloning method: Gibson Cloning
Terms and licenses: Academic/Nonprofit Terms; Industry Terms: Not Available to Industry
How to cite: pBad_UlaABC was a gift from Mark Styczynski (Addgene plasmid # 216328 ; http://n2t.net/addgene:216328 ; RRID:Addgene_216328)
