[The description below was written by a language model from this plasmid's Addgene catalogue record and pLannotate feature annotations shown in this document.]
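Description:
pBad_UlaABC is a 5.1 kb bacterial expression plasmid built on a pUC18-derived backbone for arabinose-controlled production of the Escherichia coli ascorbate transport system. It replicates at high copy from the ColE1/pMB1/pUC-type origin and is selected with kanamycin through an aph(3')-Ia aminoglycoside phosphotransferase gene, which lies on the opposite strand to the expression cassette.

The regulatory module is the classic araC–PBAD arrangement. The araC gene is transcribed divergently from the araBAD promoter, and its product represses the promoter in the absence of L-arabinose and activates it when the sugar is present, giving inducible, titratable expression. Downstream of PBAD sits the efficient ribosome binding site from bacteriophage T7 gene 10, followed by ulaA, ulaB and ulaC arranged in the same orientation as a compact operon-like unit separated by short intergenic gaps. These genes, from E. coli K-12, encode the enzyme II components of the phosphoenolpyruvate-dependent sugar phosphotransferase system, which imports ascorbate and phosphorylates it during translocation across the membrane. The cassette ends with a T7 terminator. The short fragment annotated just before it as a T7 gene 10B-derived solubility tag is most likely vector-derived sequence adjoining the terminator rather than a functional fusion. No epitope or purification tags are recorded on the Ula proteins.

The insert was assembled by Gibson cloning. The associated work concerns using native E. coli machinery to detect vitamin C deficiency, so the plasmid appears intended to raise or tune ascorbate uptake in bacterial biosensor strains, although the record does not state its precise experimental role.
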