Features (pLannotate 1.2.2; 10 found; start..end, strand, type, name):
      1..589     +  rep_origin     ori: high-copy-number ColE1/pMB1/pBR322/pUC origin of replication
    617..1495    -  CDS            araC: L-arabinose regulatory protein; araC
   1522..1806    +  promoter       araBAD promoter: araBAD; promoter of the L-arabinose operon of E. coli; the araC regulatory gene is transcribed in the opposite direction (Guzman et al., 1995)
   1854..1876    +  RBS            RBS: efficient ribosome binding site from bacteriophage T7 gene 10 (Olins and Rangwala, 1989)
   1884..3278    +  CDS            ulaA: ULAA_ECOLI - Also known as sgaT, yjfS. Experimental evidence at protein level: Swiss-Prot protein existence level 1. The phosphoenolpyruvate-dependent sugar phosphotransferase system (sugar PTS), a major carbohydrate active transport system, catalyzes the phosphorylation of incoming sugar substrates concomitantly with their translocation across the cell membrane. The enzyme II UlaABC PTS system is involved in ascorbate transport. From Escherichia coli (strain K12).
   3297..3599    +  CDS            ulaB (sequence withheld): ULAB_ECOLI - Also known as sgaB, yjfT. Experimental evidence at protein level: Swiss-Prot protein existence level 1. The phosphoenolpyruvate-dependent sugar phosphotransferase system (sugar PTS), a major carbohydrate active transport system, catalyzes the phosphorylation of incoming sugar substrates concomitantly with their translocation across the cell membrane. The enzyme II UlaABC PTS system is involved in ascorbate transport. From Escherichia coli (strain K12).
   3612..4073    +  CDS            ulaC: ULAC_ECOLI - Also known as ptxA, sgaA, yjfU. Experimental evidence at protein level: Swiss-Prot protein existence level 1. The phosphoenolpyruvate-dependent sugar phosphotransferase system (sugar PTS), a major carbohydrate active transport system, catalyzes the phosphorylation of incoming sugar substrates concomitantly with their translocation across the cell membrane. The enzyme II UlaABC PTS system is involved in ascorbate transport. From Escherichia coli (strain K12).
   4085..4134    +  CDS            SET1 (fragment): solubility-enhancement tag derived from T7 phage gene 10B
   4142..4189    +  terminator     T7 terminator: transcription terminator for bacteriophage T7 RNA polymerase
   4207..5022    -  CDS            KanR: aminoglycoside phosphotransferase; aph(3')-Ia; confers resistance to kanamycin in bacteria or G418 (Geneticin®) in eukaryotes
>Addgene plasmid #216328 | pBad_UlaABC | addgene full sequence | sequence record 456073 | Addgene NGS Result
TTGAGATCCTTTTTTTCTGCGCGTAATCTGCTGCTTGCAAACAAAAAAACCACCGCTACCAGCGGTGGTT
TGTTTGCCGGATCAAGAGCTACCAACTCTTTTTCCGAAGGTAACTGGCTTCAGCAGAGCGCAGATACCAA
ATACTGTTCTTCTAGTGTAGCCGTAGTTAGGCCACCACTTCAAGAACTCTGTAGCACCGCCTACATACCT
CGCTCTGCTAATCCTGTTACCAGTGGCTGCTGCCAGTGGCGATAAGTCGTGTCTTACCGGGTTGGACTCA
AGACGATAGTTACCGGATAAGGCGCAGCGGTCGGGCTGAACGGGGGGTTCGTGCACACAGCCCAGCTTGG
AGCGAACGACCTACACCGAACTGAGATACCTACAGCGTGAGCTATGAGAAAGCGCCACGCTTCCCGAAGG
GAGAAAGGCGGACAGGTATCCGGTAAGCGGCAGGGTCGGAACAGGAGAGCGCACGAGGGAGCTTCCAGGG
GGAAACGCCTGGTATCTTTATAGTCCTGTCGGGTTTCGCCACCTCTGACTTGAGCGTCGATTTTTGTGAT
GCTCGTCAGGGGGGCGGAGCCTATGGAAAAACGCCAGCAACGCGATCCCGCGAAATTTATGACAACTTGA
CGGCTACATCATTCACTTTTTCTTCACAACCGGCACGGAACTCGCTCGGGCTGGCCCCGGTGCATTTTTT
AAATACCCGCGAGAAATAGAGTTGATCGTCAAAACCAACATTGCGACCGACGGTGGCGATAGGCATCCGG
GTGGTGCTCAAAAGCAGCTTCGCCTGGCTGATACGTTGGTCCTCGCGCCAGCTTAAGACGCTAATCCCTA
ACTGCTGGCGGAAAAGATGTGACAGACGCGACGGCGACAAGCAAACATGCTGTGCGACGCTGGCGATATC
AAAATTGCTGTCTGCCAGGTGATCGCTGATGTACTGACAAGCCTCGCGTACCCGATTATCCATCGGTGGA
TGGAGCGACTCGTTAATCGCTTCCATGCGCCGCAGTAACAATTGCTCAAGCAGATTTATCGCCAGCAGCT
CCGAATAGCGCCCTTCCCCTTGCCCGGCGTTAATGATTTGCCCAAACAGGTCGCTGAAATGCGGCTGGTG
CGCTTCATCCGGGCGAAAGAACCCCGTATTGGCAAATATTGACGGCCAGTTAAGCCATTCATGCCAGTAG
GCGCGCGGACGAAAGTAAACCCACTGGTGATACCATTCGCGAGCCTCCGGATGACGACCGTAGTGATGAA
TCTCTCCTGGCGGGAACAGCAAAATATCACCCGGTCGGCAAACAAATTCTCGTCCCTGATTTTTCACCAC
CCCCTGACCGCGAATGGTGAGATTGAGAATATAACCTTTCATTCCCAGCGGTCGGTCGATAAAAAAATCG
AGATAACCGTTGGCCTCAATCGGCGTTAAACCCGCCACCAGATGGGCATTAAACGAGTATCCCGGCAGCA
GGGGATCATTTTGCGCTTCAGCCATACTTTTCATACTCCCGCCATTCAGAGAAGAAACCAATTGTCCATA
TTGCATCAGACATTGCCGTCACTGCGTCTTTTACTGGCTCTTCTCGCTAACCAAACCGGTAACCCCGCTT
ATTAAAAGCATTCTGTAACAAAGCGGGACCAAAGCCATGACAAAAACGCGTAACAAAAGTGTCTATAATC
ACGGCAGAAAAGTCCACATTGATTATTTGCACGGCGTCACACTTTGCTATGCCATAGCATTTTTATCCAT
AAGATTAGCGGATCCTACCTGACGCTTTTTATCGCAACTCTCTACTGTTTCTCCATACCCGTTTTTTTGG
GCTAGCCCACAACGGTTTCCCTCTAGAAATAATTTTGTTTAACTTTAAGAAGGAGATATACATATGGAGA
TCCTCTACAACATCTTTACCGTGTTTTTTAACCAGGTCATGACCAATGCCCCGTTGTTGCTGGGTATTGT
GACCTGTCTGGGCTACATCCTACTGCGCAAAAGTGTCAGCGTTATTATTAAAGGCACGATTAAAACCATA
ATTGGTTTCATGTTGTTGCAGGCAGGGTCCGGCATCCTCACCAGCACCTTCAAACCGGTGGTGGCGAAAA
TGTCCGAAGTCTACGGCATTAACGGCGCAATTTCCGATACCTACGCTTCAATGATGGCAACCATCGACCG
CATGGGCGATGCCTATAGCTGGGTGGGTTACGCCGTATTGTTAGCGCTGGCGCTGAACATCTGTTACGTG
CTGTTGCGTCGCATTACCGGCATTCGCACAATCATGTTGACCGGCCACATCATGTTCCAGCAGGCCGGGT
TGATTGCCGTTACGCTGTTTATCTTCGGCTACTCCATGTGGACCACCATTATCTGTACCGCGATTCTGGT
TTCGCTCTACTGGGGCATCACTTCCAACATGATGTACAAGCCGACTCAGGAAGTGACGGATGGCTGTGGT
TTCTCCATCGGTCACCAGCAGCAGTTTGCATCATGGATTGCCTATAAAGTCGCGCCGTTCCTCGGCAAAA
AAGAGGAGAGCGTTGAAGACCTCAAATTGCCGGGCTGGCTGAACATTTTCCACGACAACATCGTCTCCAC
GGCGATTGTGATGACCATCTTCTTTGGTGCCATTCTGCTCTCCTTCGGTATCGACACCGTGCAGGCGATG
GCAGGCAAAGTGCACTGGACGGTGTACATCCTGCAAACTGGTTTCTCCTTTGCGGTGGCGATCTTCATCA
TCACGCAGGGTGTGCGCATGTTTGTGGCGGAACTCTCTGAAGCATTTAACGGCATTTCCCAGCGCCTGAT
CCCAGGTGCGGTTCTGGCGATTGACTGTGCAGCTATCTATAGCTTCGCGCCGAACGCCGTGGTCTGGGGC
TTTATGTGGGGCACCATCGGTCAGCTGATTGCGGTTGGCATCCTGGTCGCCTGCGGCTCCTCGATCCTGA
TTATTCCTGGCTTTATCCCGATGTTCTTCTCTAACGCCACCATCGGCGTGTTCGCTAACCACTTCGGCGG
CTGGCGTGCGGCGCTGAAGATTTGTCTGGTGATGGGGATGATCGAAATCTTTGGTTGCGTCTGGGCGGTG
AAACTCACCGGTATGAGTGCCTGGATGGGCATGGCGGACTGGTCGATTCTGGCACCGCCGATGATGCAAG
GCTTCTTCTCCATCGGTATCGCCTTTATGGCCGTCATCATTGTAATTGCACTGGCTTATATGTTCTTCGC
TGGCCGCGCGCTGCGCGCAGAAGAAGATGCAGAAAAACAACTGGCAGAACAGTCTGCTTAATAAGGAGTT
TTGATT
[303 nt withheld, positions 3297-3599]
TAAGGACGCGCCATGAAATTACGTGATTCGCTGGCGGAAAATAAATCCATCCGCCTGCAGGCTGAAGCAG
AGACATGGCAGGAAGCGGTGAAAATCGGCGTTGACCTGCTGGTGGCGGCAGATGTGGTAGAGCCGCGTTA
CTACCAGGCGATTCTGGATGGCGTTGAACAGTTCGGTCCTTATTTCGTTATCGCTCCGGGCCTGGCAATG
CCGCACGGGCGTCCGGAAGAGGGCGTTAAGAAAACCGGTTTCTCTCTGGTAACGCTGAAAAAGCCGCTGG
AGTTCAACCACGATGACAACGATCCGGTGGATATCCTCATCACCATGGCGGCGGTCGATGCCAATACTCA
CCAGGAAGTGGGCATCATGCAGATCGTCAACCTGTTTGAAGATGAAGAGAATTTTGACCGTTTACGCGCC
TGCCGTACCGAGCAGGAAGTACTGGATCTCATTGACCGCACCAACGCGGCAGCTTAAGTCGACCGGCTGC
TAACAAAGCCCGAAAGGAAGCTGAGTTGGCTGCTGCCACCGCTGAGCAATAACTAGCATAACCCCTTGGG
GCCTCTAAACGGGTCTTGAGGGGTTTTTTGCTGAAAGCCAATTCTGATTAGAAAAACTCATCGAGCATCA
AATGAAACTGCAATTTATTCATATCAGGATTATCAATACCATATTTTTGAAAAAGCCGTTTCTGTAATGA
AGGAGAAAACTCACCGAGGCAGTTCCATAGGATGGCAAGATCCTGGTATCGGTCTGCGATTCCGACTCGT
CCAACATCAATACAACCTATTAATTTCCCCTCGTCAAAAATAAGGTTATCAAGTGAGAAATCACCATGAG
TGACGACTGAATCCGGTGAGAATGGCAAAAGCTTATGCATTTCTTTCCAGACTTGTTCAACAGGCCAGCC
ATTACGCTCGTCATCAAAATCACTCGCATCAACCAAACCGTTATTCATTCGTGATTGCGCCTGAGCGAGA
CGAAATACGCGATCGCTGTTAAAAGGACAATTACAAACAGGAATCGAATGCAACCGGCGCAGGAACACTG
CCAGCGCATCAACAATATTTTCACCTGAATCAGGATATTCTTCTAATACCTGGAATGCTGTTTTCCCGGG
GATCGCAGTGGTGAGTAACCATGCATCATCAGGAGTACGGATAAAATGCTTGATGGTCGGAAGAGGCATA
AATTCCGTCAGCCAGTTTAGTCTGACCATCTCATCTGTAACATCATTGGCAACGCTACCTTTGCCATGTT
TCAGAAACAACTCTGGCGCATCGGGCTTCCCATACAATCGATAGATTGTCGCACCTGATTGCCCGACATT
ATCGCGAGCCCATTTATACCCATATAAATCAGCATCCATGTTGGAATTTAATCGCGGCTTCGAGCAAGAC
GTTTCCCGTTGAATATGGCTCATAACACCCCTTGTATTACTGTTTATGTAAGCAGACAGTTTTATTGTTC
ATGATGATATATTTTTATCTTGTGCAATGTAACATCAGAGATTTTGAGACACAACGTGAGATCAAAGGAT
CTTC
